Addgene plasmid #49158: pUC19 gene 60 to gap
Purpose: Template for generating gene 60 mRNA, sequence 5' of coding gap only
Depositing lab: Nils Walter. Depositing organization: University of Michigan. Publication: Secondary structure of bacteriophage T4 gene 60 mRNA: implications for translational bypassing. Todd GC, Walter NG. RNA. 2013 May;19(5):685-700. doi: 10.1261/rna.037291.112. Epub 2013 Mar 14. PubMed 23492219.
Backbone
  Vector backbone: pUC19
  Backbone size w/o insert (bp): 2662
  Total vector size (bp): 2927
Growth in bacteria
  Bacterial resistance: Ampicillin, 100 μg/mL
  Growth temperature: 37°C
  Growth strain: JM109
  Copy number: High Copy
Gene/Insert
  Gene/Insert name: Bacteriophage T4 gene 60
  Species: Enterobacteria phage T4
  Insert size (bp): 265
  Mutation: Coding gap and downstream sequence have been deleted.
  GenBank ID: M19728.1
  Promoter: T7
  Cloning method: Restriction Enzyme; 5′ cloning site XbaI (not destroyed); 3′ cloning site HindIII (not destroyed)
  Sequencing primers: 5′ M13 Fwd; 3′ M13 Rev
Terms and licenses: Academic/Nonprofit Terms; Industry Terms: Not Available to Industry
How to cite: pUC19 gene 60 to gap was a gift from Nils Walter (Addgene plasmid # 49158 ; http://n2t.net/addgene:49158 ; RRID:Addgene_49158)
