[The description below was written by a language model from this plasmid's Addgene catalogue record and pLannotate feature annotations shown in this document.]
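Description:
pUC19 gene 60 to gap is a small (2,927 bp) high-copy bacterial cloning plasmid built on pUC19 that serves as a DNA template for making a truncated bacteriophage T4 gene 60 mRNA. It is propagated in E. coli through the pUC-type ColE1/pMB1 origin and selected with ampicillin via the β-lactamase (AmpR) gene and its native promoter. The remaining backbone annotations are standard pUC19 remnants: the lac promoter, operator and CAP binding site, a lacZα fragment interrupted by the insert in the multiple cloning site, and short fragments matching lacI, bom and rop, which are residual sequences rather than functional genes.

The 265 bp insert sits between the XbaI and HindIII sites of the polylinker, both of which are retained. It begins with a T7 promoter, oriented opposite to the lac promoter, followed by the 5′ part of T4 gene 60, which encodes the small subunit of the phage DNA topoisomerase. Gene 60 is known for its internal "coding gap", a stretch of mRNA that translating ribosomes skip by translational bypassing. In this construct the coding gap and everything downstream of it have been deleted, so only the sequence 5′ of the gap remains; the feature table accordingly annotates only a partial gene 60 coding fragment.

The stated purpose is to generate gene 60 RNA, which the T7 promoter indicates is transcribed by T7 RNA polymerase. The associated work concerns the secondary structure of gene 60 mRNA and its implications for bypassing, so this truncated transcript most likely lets the upstream region be examined in isolation, though the record does not detail the comparisons.
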