Features (pLannotate 1.2.2; 13 found; start..end, strand, type, name):
    137..236     +  misc_feature   bom (fragment): basis of mobility region from pBR322
    242..399     -  CDS            lacZα (fragment): LacZα fragment of β-galactosidase; lacZ fragment
    396..428     +  misc_feature   MCS (fragment): pUC18/19 multiple cloning site
    429..447     +  promoter       T7 promoter: promoter for bacteriophage T7 RNA polymerase
    507..644     +  CDS            60 (fragment): TOPS_BPT4 - Experimental evidence at protein level: Swiss-Prot protein existence level 1. Small subunit of the DNA topoisomerase that untwists superhelical DNA. Controls topological states of double-stranded DNA by transient breakage and subsequent rejoining of DNA strands. From Enterobacteria phage T4 (Bacteriophage T4).
    730..746     -  protein_bind   lac operator: The lac repressor binds to the lac operator to inhibit transcription in E. coli. This inhibition can be relieved by adding lactose or isopropyl-β-D-thiogalactopyranoside (IPTG). lac repressor encoded by lacI
    754..784     -  promoter       lac promoter: promoter for the E. coli lac operon
    799..820     -  protein_bind   CAP binding site: CAP binding activates transcription in the presence of cAMP. E. coli catabolite activator protein
    833..925     -  CDS            lacI (fragment): lac repressor; lacI; The lac repressor binds to the lac operator to inhibit transcription in E. coli. This inhibition can be relieved by adding lactose or isopropyl-β-D-thiogalactopyranoside (IPTG).
   1108..1696    -  rep_origin     ori: high-copy-number ColE1/pMB1/pBR322/pUC origin of replication
   1867..2727    -  CDS            AmpR: β-lactamase; bla; confers resistance to ampicillin, carbenicillin, and related antibiotics
   2728..2832    -  promoter       AmpR promoter: bla
   2927..35      +  CDS            rop (fragment) (across the origin): Rop protein, which maintains plasmids at low copy number; rop
>Addgene plasmid #49158 | pUC19 gene 60 to gap | depositor full sequence | sequence record 98526 | pUC19 gene 60 to gap sequence 2927 bps
TCGCGCGTTTCGGTGATGACGGTGAAAACCTCTGACACATGCAGCTCCCGGAGACGGTCACAGCTTGTCT
GTAAGCGGATGCCGGGAGCAGACAAGCCCGTCAGGGCGCGTCAGCGGGTGTTGGCGGGTGTCGGGGCTGG
CTTAACTATGCGGCATCAGAGCAGATTGTACTGAGAGTGCACCATATGCGGTGTGAAATACCGCACAGAT
GCGTAAGGAGAAAATACCGCATCAGGCGCCATTCGCCATTCAGGCTGCGCAACTGTTGGGAAGGGCGATC
GGTGCGGGCCTCTTCGCTATTACGCCAGCTGGCGAAAGGGGGATGTGCTGCAAGGCGATTAAGTTGGGTA
ACGCCAGGGTTTTCCCAGTCACGACGTTGTAAAACGACGGCCAGTGAATTCGAGCTCGGTACCCGGGGAT
CCTCTAGATAATACGACTCACTATAGGAGCATTTAATGAATTTAAACGCGGTTGGATTCCTGATGAAAAG
TTCTATGAGGTGTATAATGAAATTTGTAAAAATTGATTCTTCTAGCGTTGATATGAAAAAATATAAATTG
CAGAACAATGTTCGTCGTTCTATTAAATCCTCTTCAATGAACTATGCGAATGTCGCTATTATGACAGACG
CAGATCACGATGGATAGTTTACTTTACCACAAGGATGTGGTATAATTAATTGGGCAAAAGCTTGGCGTAA
TCATGGTCATAGCTGTTTCCTGTGTGAAATTGTTATCCGCTCACAATTCCACACAACATACGAGCCGGAA
GCATAAAGTGTAAAGCCTGGGGTGCCTAATGAGTGAGCTAACTCACATTAATTGCGTTGCGCTCACTGCC
CGCTTTCCAGTCGGGAAACCTGTCGTGCCAGCTGCATTAATGAATCGGCCAACGCGCGGGGAGAGGCGGT
TTGCGTATTGGGCGCTCTTCCGCTTCCTCGCTCACTGACTCGCTGCGCTCGGTCGTTCGGCTGCGGCGAG
CGGTATCAGCTCACTCAAAGGCGGTAATACGGTTATCCACAGAATCAGGGGATAACGCAGGAAAGAACAT
GTGAGCAAAAGGCCAGCAAAAGGCCAGGAACCGTAAAAAGGCCGCGTTGCTGGCGTTTTTCCATAGGCTC
CGCCCCCCTGACGAGCATCACAAAAATCGACGCTCAAGTCAGAGGTGGCGAAACCCGACAGGACTATAAA
GATACCAGGCGTTTCCCCCTGGAAGCTCCCTCGTGCGCTCTCCTGTTCCGACCCTGCCGCTTACCGGATA
CCTGTCCGCCTTTCTCCCTTCGGGAAGCGTGGCGCTTTCTCATAGCTCACGCTGTAGGTATCTCAGTTCG
GTGTAGGTCGTTCGCTCCAAGCTGGGCTGTGTGCACGAACCCCCCGTTCAGCCCGACCGCTGCGCCTTAT
CCGGTAACTATCGTCTTGAGTCCAACCCGGTAAGACACGACTTATCGCCACTGGCAGCAGCCACTGGTAA
CAGGATTAGCAGAGCGAGGTATGTAGGCGGTGCTACAGAGTTCTTGAAGTGGTGGCCTAACTACGGCTAC
ACTAGAAGGACAGTATTTGGTATCTGCGCTCTGCTGAAGCCAGTTACCTTCGGAAAAAGAGTTGGTAGCT
CTTGATCCGGCAAACAAACCACCGCTGGTAGCGGTGGTTTTTTTGTTTGCAAGCAGCAGATTACGCGCAG
AAAAAAAGGATCTCAAGAAGATCCTTTGATCTTTTCTACGGGGTCTGACGCTCAGTGGAACGAAAACTCA
CGTTAAGGGATTTTGGTCATGAGATTATCAAAAAGGATCTTCACCTAGATCCTTTTAAATTAAAAATGAA
GTTTTAAATCAATCTAAAGTATATATGAGTAAACTTGGTCTGACAGTTACCAATGCTTAATCAGTGAGGC
ACCTATCTCAGCGATCTGTCTATTTCGTTCATCCATAGTTGCCTGACTCCCCGTCGTGTAGATAACTACG
ATACGGGAGGGCTTACCATCTGGCCCCAGTGCTGCAATGATACCGCGAGACCCACGCTCACCGGCTCCAG
ATTTATCAGCAATAAACCAGCCAGCCGGAAGGGCCGAGCGCAGAAGTGGTCCTGCAACTTTATCCGCCTC
CATCCAGTCTATTAATTGTTGCCGGGAAGCTAGAGTAAGTAGTTCGCCAGTTAATAGTTTGCGCAACGTT
GTTGCCATTGCTACAGGCATCGTGGTGTCACGCTCGTCGTTTGGTATGGCTTCATTCAGCTCCGGTTCCC
AACGATCAAGGCGAGTTACATGATCCCCCATGTTGTGCAAAAAAGCGGTTAGCTCCTTCGGTCCTCCGAT
CGTTGTCAGAAGTAAGTTGGCCGCAGTGTTATCACTCATGGTTATGGCAGCACTGCATAATTCTCTTACT
GTCATGCCATCCGTAAGATGCTTTTCTGTGACTGGTGAGTACTCAACCAAGTCATTCTGAGAATAGTGTA
TGCGGCGACCGAGTTGCTCTTGCCCGGCGTCAATACGGGATAATACCGCGCCACATAGCAGAACTTTAAA
AGTGCTCATCATTGGAAAACGTTCTTCGGGGCGAAAACTCTCAAGGATCTTACCGCTGTTGAGATCCAGT
TCGATGTAACCCACTCGTGCACCCAACTGATCTTCAGCATCTTTTACTTTCACCAGCGTTTCTGGGTGAG
CAAAAACAGGAAGGCAAAATGCCGCAAAAAAGGGAATAAGGGCGACACGGAAATGTTGAATACTCATACT
CTTCCTTTTTCAATATTATTGAAGCATTTATCAGGGTTATTGTCTCATGAGCGGATACATATTTGAATGT
ATTTAGAAAAATAAACAAATAGGGGTTCCGCGCACATTTCCCCGAAAAGTGCCACCTGACGTCTAAGAAA
CCATTATTATCATGACATTAACCTATAAAAATAGGCGTATCACGAGGCCCTTTCGTC
