>Addgene plasmid #49158 | pUC19 gene 60 to gap | addgene partial sequence | sequence record 102750 | M13pUC-Fwd 5'-CCCAGTCACGACGTTGTAAAACG-3'
CCGGGGATCCTCTAGATAATACGACTCACTATAGGAGCATTTAATGAATTTAAACGCGGTTGGATTCCTG
ATGAAAAGTTCTATGAGGTGTATAATGAAATTTGTAAAAATTGATTCTTCTAGCGTTGATATGAAAAAAT
ATAAATTGCAGAACAATGTTCGTCGTTCTATTAAATCCTCTTCAATGAACTATGCGAATGTCGCTATTAT
GACAGACGCAGATCACGATGGATAGTTTACTTTACCACAAGGATGTGGTATAATTAATTGGGCAAAAGCT
TGGCGTAATCATGGTCATAGCTGTTTCCTGTGTGAAATTGTTATCCGCTCACAATTCCACACAACATACG
AGCCGGAAGCATAAAGTGTAAAGCCTGGGGTGCCTAATGAGTGAGCTAACTCACATTAATTGCGTTGCGC
TCACTGCCCGCTTTCCAGTCGGGAAACCTGTCGTGCCAGCTGCATTAATGAATCGGCCAACGCGCGGGGA
GAGGCGGTTTGCGTATTGGGCGCTCTTCCGCTTCCTCGCTCACTGACTCGCTGCGCTCGGTCGTTCGGCT
GCGGCGAGCGGTATCAGCTCACTCAAAGGCGGTAATACGGTTATCCACAGAATCAGGGGATAACGCAGGA
AAGAACATGTGAGCAAAAGGCCAGCAAAAGGCCAGGAACCGTAAAAAGGCCGCGTTGCTGGCGTTTTTCC
ATAGGCTCCGCCCCCCTGACGAGCATCACAAAAATCGACGCTCAAGTCAGAGGTGGCGAAACCCGACAGG
ACTATAAAGATACCAGGCGTTTCCCCCTGGAAGCTCCCTCGTGCGCTCTCCTGTTCCGACCCTGCCGCTT
ACCGGATACCTGTCCGCCTTTCTCCCTTCGGGAAGCGTGGCGCTTTCTCATAGCTCACGCTGTAGGTATC
TCAGTTCGGTGTAGGTCGTTCGCTCCAAGCTGGGCTGTGTGCACG
